Addgene plasmid #146947: pGEX-6P-1-HsNot3_589-753_M
Purpose: Bacterial Expression of HsNot3_589-753
Depositing lab: Elisa Izaurralde. Depositing organization: Max Planck Institute for Developmental Biology. Publication: Structure and assembly of the NOT module of the human CCR4-NOT complex. Boland A, Chen Y, Raisch T, Jonas S, Kuzuoglu-Ozturk D, Wohlbold L, Weichenrieder O, Izaurralde E. Nat Struct Mol Biol. 2013 Nov;20(11):1289-97. doi: 10.1038/nsmb.2681. Epub 2013 Oct 13. PubMed 24121232.
Backbone
  Vector backbone: pGEX-6P-1
  Vector type: Bacterial Expression
Growth in bacteria
  Bacterial resistance: Ampicillin, 100 μg/mL
  Growth temperature: 37°C
  Growth strain: DH5alpha
  Copy number: Low Copy
Gene/Insert
  Gene/Insert name: HsNot3_589-753 (alt name: CNOT3 cloned from a Kazusa clone : KIAA0691)
  Species: H. sapiens (human)
  Entrez Gene: CNOT3 (a.k.a. IDDSADF, LENG2, NOT3, NOT3H)
  Cloning method: Unknown
Terms and licenses: Academic/Nonprofit Terms; Industry Terms: Not Available to Industry
Depositor comments: sequence given by NCBI: NM_014516.2 Plasmids from this collection were made available to the research community and donated after the lab closed. Please note that the sequence provided by the depositing laboratory may be theoretical/predicted or based on Sanger sequencing results. There may be discrepancies between sequencing results obtained by Addgene and the depositor sequence. If an Addgene verified sequence is not available, please contact before placing your order to request that our lab fully sequence the plasmid.
How to cite: pGEX-6P-1-HsNot3_589-753_M was a gift from Elisa Izaurralde (Addgene plasmid # 146947 ; http://n2t.net/addgene:146947 ; RRID:Addgene_146947)
