[The description below was written by a language model from this plasmid's Addgene catalogue record and pLannotate feature annotations shown in this document.]
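Description:
pGEX-6P-1-HsNot3_589-753_M is a bacterial expression plasmid built on the pGEX-6P-1 backbone for producing a C-terminal fragment of human CNOT3 (residues 589–753 by the construct name) as a glutathione S-transferase fusion in E. coli. The insert derives from a Kazusa cDNA clone (KIAA0691). The meaning of the "_M" suffix and the cloning method are not stated in the record. The depositor sequence is 5,464 nt and may be theoretical rather than fully verified.

Expression is driven by the tac promoter, a strong trp/lac hybrid, followed by a lac operator. The plasmid also carries lacI under the lacIq promoter, so transcription stays repressed until it is induced with IPTG. The Schistosoma japonicum GST coding sequence lies immediately upstream of the CNOT3 fragment, and the two annotations adjoin to form a single N-terminally GST-tagged open reading frame suited to glutathione affinity purification. pGEX-6P vectors normally encode a PreScission protease site between GST and the insert for tag removal, but the feature table does not annotate that site separately.

The plasmid replicates from a ColE1/pMB1-type origin and is selected with ampicillin through the bla gene. The catalogue lists it as low copy. The short rop and bom fragments, the yciV fragment, and the lac promoter/lacZα segment downstream of lacI are backbone remnants with no role in the payload.

CNOT3 is a subunit of the CCR4-NOT deadenylase complex, and the associated publication concerns the structure and assembly of the complex's NOT module. This suggests the construct was used to make recombinant protein for structural and biochemical interaction studies.
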