Features (pLannotate 1.2.2; 17 found; start..end, strand, type, name):
      6..107     -  CDS            yciV (fragment): RNAAM_ECOLI - Also known as trpH From Escherichia coli (strain K12).
    183..211     +  promoter       tac promoter: strong E. coli promoter; hybrid between the trp and lac UV5 promoters
    219..235     +  protein_bind   lac operator: The lac repressor binds to the lac operator to inhibit transcription in E. coli. This inhibition can be relieved by adding lactose or isopropyl-β-D-thiogalactopyranoside (IPTG). lac repressor encoded by lacI
    258..911     +  CDS            GST26_SCHJA: Experimental evidence at protein level: Swiss-Prot protein existence level 1. GST isoenzymes appear to play a central role in the parasite detoxification system. Other functions are also suspected including a role in increasing the solubility of haematin in the parasite gut. From Schistosoma japonicum (Blood fluke).
    903..1445    +  CDS            CNOT3 (fragment): CNOT3_HUMAN - Also known as KIAA0691, LENG2, NOT3. Experimental evidence at protein level: Swiss-Prot protein existence level 1. Component of the CCR4-NOT complex which is one of the major cellular mRNA deadenylases and is linked to various cellular processes including bulk mRNA degradation, miRNA-mediated repression, translational repression during translational initiation and general transcription regulation. Additional complex functions may be a consequence of its influence on mRNA expression. May be involved in metabolic regulation; may be involved in recruitment of the CCR4-NOT complex to
   1481..1520    +  CDS            rop (fragment): Rop protein, which maintains plasmids at low copy number; rop
   1622..1662    +  misc_feature   bom (fragment): basis of mobility region from pBR322
   1767..1871    +  promoter       AmpR promoter: bla
   1872..2732    +  CDS            AmpR: β-lactamase; bla; confers resistance to ampicillin, carbenicillin, and related antibiotics
   2903..3491    +  rep_origin     ori: high-copy-number ColE1/pMB1/pBR322/pUC origin of replication
   3677..3728    -  misc_feature   bom (fragment): basis of mobility region from pBR322
   3735..3812    +  promoter       lacIq promoter: lacI (mutant); In the lacIq allele, a single base change in the promoter boosts expression of the lacI gene about 10-fold.
   3813..4895    +  CDS            lacI: lac repressor; lacI; The lac repressor binds to the lac operator to inhibit transcription in E. coli. This inhibition can be relieved by adding lactose or isopropyl-β-D-thiogalactopyranoside (IPTG).
   4908..4929    +  protein_bind   CAP binding site: CAP binding activates transcription in the presence of cAMP. E. coli catabolite activator protein
   4944..4974    +  promoter       lac promoter: promoter for the E. coli lac operon
   4982..4998    +  protein_bind   lac operator: The lac repressor binds to the lac operator to inhibit transcription in E. coli. This inhibition can be relieved by adding lactose or isopropyl-β-D-thiogalactopyranoside (IPTG). lac repressor encoded by lacI
   5018..5191    +  CDS            lacZα: LacZα fragment of β-galactosidase; lacZ fragment
>Addgene plasmid #146947 | pGEX-6P-1-HsNot3_589-753_M | depositor full sequence | sequence record 289394 | Full Sequence
ACGTTATCGACTGCACGGTGCACCAATGCTTCTGGCGTCAGGCAGCCATCGGAAGCTGTGGTATGGCTGT
GCAGGTCGTAAATCACTGCATAATTCGTGTCGCTCAAGGCGCACTCCCGTTCTGGATAATGTTTTTTGCG
CCGACATCATAACGGTTCTGGCAAATATTCTGAAATGAGCTGTTGACAATTAATCATCGGCTCGTATAAT
GTGTGGAATTGTGAGCGGATAACAATTTCACACAGGAAACAGTATTCATGTCCCCTATACTAGGTTATTG
GAAAATTAAGGGCCTTGTGCAACCCACTCGACTTCTTTTGGAATATCTTGAAGAAAAATATGAAGAGCAT
TTGTATGAGCGCGATGAAGGTGATAAATGGCGAAACAAAAAGTTTGAATTGGGTTTGGAGTTTCCCAATC
TTCCTTATTATATTGATGGTGATGTTAAATTAACACAGTCTATGGCCATCATACGTTATATAGCTGACAA
GCACAACATGTTGGGTGGTTGTCCAAAAGAGCGTGCAGAGATTTCAATGCTTGAAGGAGCGGTTTTGGAT
ATTAGATACGGTGTTTCGAGAATTGCATATAGTAAAGACTTTGAAACTCTCAAAGTTGATTTTCTTAGCA
AGCTACCTGAAATGCTGAAAATGTTCGAAGATCGTTTATGTCATAAAACATATTTAAATGGTGATCATGT
AACCCATCCTGACTTCATGTTGTATGACGCTCTTGATGTTGTTTTATACATGGACCCAATGTGCCTGGAT
GCGTTCCCAAAATTAGTTTGTTTTAAAAAACGTATTGAAGCTATCCCACAAATTGATAAGTACTTGAAAT
CCAGCAAGTATATAGCATGGCCTTTGCAGGGCTGGCAAGCCACGTTTGGTGGTGGCGACCATCCTCCAAA
ATCGGATCTGGAAGTTCTGTTCCAGGGGCCCCTGGGATCCTCAGAGGTGAACATACCGCTGTCGCTGGGT
GTCTGTCCACTGGGCCCTGTGCCCCTCACCAAGGAGCAGCTCTATCAGCAGGCCATGGAAGAGGCCGCCT
GGCACCACATGCCTCACCCCTCTGACTCTGAGCGTATTCGGCAGTACCTCCCCCGGAACCCCTGTCCGAC
GCCCCCCTACCACCACCAGATGCCACCCCCACACTCGGACACTGTGGAATTCTACCAGCGCCTGTCGACC
GAGACACTCTTCTTCATCTTCTACTATCTGGAGGGCACTAAGGCACAGTATCTGGCAGCCAAGGCCCTAA
AGAAGCAGTCATGGCGATTCCACACCAAGTACATGATGTGGTTCCAGAGGCACGAGGAGCCCAAGACCAT
CACTGACGAGTTTGAGCAGGGCACCTACATCTACTTTGACTACGAGAAGTGGGGCCAGCGGAAGAAGGAA
GGCTTCACCTTTGAGTACCGCTACCTGGAGGACCGGGACCTCCAGTGACTCGAGCGGCCGCATCGTGACT
GACTGACGATCTGCCTCGCGCGTTTCGGTGATGACGGTGAAAACCTCTGACACATGCAGCTCCCGGAGAC
GGTCACAGCTTGTCTGTAAGCGGATGCCGGGAGCAGACAAGCCCGTCAGGGCGCGTCAGCGGGTGTTGGC
GGGTGTCGGGGCGCAGCCATGACCCAGTCACGTAGCGATAGCGGAGTGTATAATTCTTGAAGACGAAAGG
GCCTCGTGATACGCCTATTTTTATAGGTTAATGTCATGATAATAATGGTTTCTTAGACGTCAGGTGGCAC
TTTTCGGGGAAATGTGCGCGGAACCCCTATTTGTTTATTTTTCTAAATACATTCAAATATGTATCCGCTC
ATGAGACAATAACCCTGATAAATGCTTCAATAATATTGAAAAAGGAAGAGTATGAGTATTCAACATTTCC
GTGTCGCCCTTATTCCCTTTTTTGCGGCATTTTGCCTTCCTGTTTTTGCTCACCCAGAAACGCTGGTGAA
AGTAAAAGATGCTGAAGATCAGTTGGGTGCACGAGTGGGTTACATCGAACTGGATCTCAACAGCGGTAAG
ATCCTTGAGAGTTTTCGCCCCGAAGAACGTTTTCCAATGATGAGCACTTTTAAAGTTCTGCTATGTGGCG
CGGTATTATCCCGTGTTGACGCCGGGCAAGAGCAACTCGGTCGCCGCATACACTATTCTCAGAATGACTT
GGTTGAGTACTCACCAGTCACAGAAAAGCATCTTACGGATGGCATGACAGTAAGAGAATTATGCAGTGCT
GCCATAACCATGAGTGATAACACTGCGGCCAACTTACTTCTGACAACGATCGGAGGACCGAAGGAGCTAA
CCGCTTTTTTGCACAACATGGGGGATCATGTAACTCGCCTTGATCGTTGGGAACCGGAGCTGAATGAAGC
CATACCAAACGACGAGCGTGACACCACGATGCCTGCAGCAATGGCAACAACGTTGCGCAAACTATTAACT
GGCGAACTACTTACTCTAGCTTCCCGGCAACAATTAATAGACTGGATGGAGGCGGATAAAGTTGCAGGAC
CACTTCTGCGCTCGGCCCTTCCGGCTGGCTGGTTTATTGCTGATAAATCTGGAGCCGGTGAGCGTGGGTC
TCGCGGTATCATTGCAGCACTGGGGCCAGATGGTAAGCCCTCCCGTATCGTAGTTATCTACACGACGGGG
AGTCAGGCAACTATGGATGAACGAAATAGACAGATCGCTGAGATAGGTGCCTCACTGATTAAGCATTGGT
AACTGTCAGACCAAGTTTACTCATATATACTTTAGATTGATTTAAAACTTCATTTTTAATTTAAAAGGAT
CTAGGTGAAGATCCTTTTTGATAATCTCATGACCAAAATCCCTTAACGTGAGTTTTCGTTCCACTGAGCG
TCAGACCCCGTAGAAAAGATCAAAGGATCTTCTTGAGATCCTTTTTTTCTGCGCGTAATCTGCTGCTTGC
AAACAAAAAAACCACCGCTACCAGCGGTGGTTTGTTTGCCGGATCAAGAGCTACCAACTCTTTTTCCGAA
GGTAACTGGCTTCAGCAGAGCGCAGATACCAAATACTGTCCTTCTAGTGTAGCCGTAGTTAGGCCACCAC
TTCAAGAACTCTGTAGCACCGCCTACATACCTCGCTCTGCTAATCCTGTTACCAGTGGCTGCTGCCAGTG
GCGATAAGTCGTGTCTTACCGGGTTGGACTCAAGACGATAGTTACCGGATAAGGCGCAGCGGTCGGGCTG
AACGGGGGGTTCGTGCACACAGCCCAGCTTGGAGCGAACGACCTACACCGAACTGAGATACCTACAGCGT
GAGCTATGAGAAAGCGCCACGCTTCCCGAAGGGAGAAAGGCGGACAGGTATCCGGTAAGCGGCAGGGTCG
GAACAGGAGAGCGCACGAGGGAGCTTCCAGGGGGAAACGCCTGGTATCTTTATAGTCCTGTCGGGTTTCG
CCACCTCTGACTTGAGCGTCGATTTTTGTGATGCTCGTCAGGGGGGCGGAGCCTATGGAAAAACGCCAGC
AACGCGGCCTTTTTACGGTTCCTGGCCTTTTGCTGGCCTTTTGCTCACATGTTCTTTCCTGCGTTATCCC
CTGATTCTGTGGATAACCGTATTACCGCCTTTGAGTGAGCTGATACCGCTCGCCGCAGCCGAACGACCGA
GCGCAGCGAGTCAGTGAGCGAGGAAGCGGAAGAGCGCCTGATGCGGTATTTTCTCCTTACGCATCTGTGC
GGTATTTCACACCGCATAAATTCCGACACCATCGAATGGTGCAAAACCTTTCGCGGTATGGCATGATAGC
GCCCGGAAGAGAGTCAATTCAGGGTGGTGAATGTGAAACCAGTAACGTTATACGATGTCGCAGAGTATGC
CGGTGTCTCTTATCAGACCGTTTCCCGCGTGGTGAACCAGGCCAGCCACGTTTCTGCGAAAACGCGGGAA
AAAGTGGAAGCGGCGATGGCGGAGCTGAATTACATTCCCAACCGCGTGGCACAACAACTGGCGGGCAAAC
AGTCGTTGCTGATTGGCGTTGCCACCTCCAGTCTGGCCCTGCACGCGCCGTCGCAAATTGTCGCGGCGAT
TAAATCTCGCGCCGATCAACTGGGTGCCAGCGTGGTGGTGTCGATGGTAGAACGAAGCGGCGTCGAAGCC
TGTAAAGCGGCGGTGCACAATCTTCTCGCGCAACGCGTCAGTGGGCTGATCATTAACTATCCGCTGGATG
ACCAGGATGCCATTGCTGTGGAAGCTGCCTGCACTAATGTTCCGGCGTTATTTCTTGATGTCTCTGACCA
GACACCCATCAACAGTATTATTTTCTCCCATGAAGACGGTACGCGACTGGGCGTGGAGCATCTGGTCGCA
TTGGGTCACCAGCAAATCGCGCTGTTAGCGGGCCCATTAAGTTCTGTCTCGGCGCGTCTGCGTCTGGCTG
GCTGGCATAAATATCTCACTCGCAATCAAATTCAGCCGATAGCGGAACGGGAAGGCGACTGGAGTGCCAT
GTCCGGTTTTCAACAAACCATGCAAATGCTGAATGAGGGCATCGTTCCCACTGCGATGCTGGTTGCCAAC
GATCAGATGGCGCTGGGCGCAATGCGCGCCATTACCGAGTCCGGGCTGCGCGTTGGTGCGGATATCTCGG
TAGTGGGATACGACGATACCGAAGACAGCTCATGTTATATCCCGCCGTCAACCACCATCAAACAGGATTT
TCGCCTGCTGGGGCAAACCAGCGTGGACCGCTTGCTGCAACTCTCTCAGGGCCAGGCGGTGAAGGGCAAT
CAGCTGTTGCCCGTCTCACTGGTGAAAAGAAAAACCACCCTGGCGCCCAATACGCAAACCGCCTCTCCCC
GCGCGTTGGCCGATTCATTAATGCAGCTGGCACGACAGGTTTCCCGACTGGAAAGCGGGCAGTGAGCGCA
ACGCAATTAATGTGAGTTAGCTCACTCATTAGGCACCCCAGGCTTTACACTTTATGCTTCCGGCTCGTAT
GTTGTGTGGAATTGTGAGCGGATAACAATTTCACACAGGAAACAGCTATGACCATGATTACGGATTCACT
GGCCGTCGTTTTACAACGTCGTGACTGGGAAAACCCTGGCGTTACCCAACTTAATCGCCTTGCAGCACAT
CCCCCTTTCGCCAGCTGGCGTAATAGCGAAGAGGCCCGCACCGATCGCCCTTCCCAACAGTTGCGCAGCC
TGAATGGCGAATGGCGCTTTGCCTGGTTTCCGGCACCAGAAGCGGTGCCGGAAAGCTGGCTGGAGTGCGA
TCTTCCTGAGGCCGATACTGTCGTCGTCCCCTCAAACTGGCAGATGCACGGTTACGATGCGCCCATCTAC
ACCAACGTAACCTATCCCATTACGGTCAATCCGCCGTTTGTTCCCACGGAGAATCCGACGGGTTGTTACT
CGCTCACATTTAATGTTGATGAAAGCTGGCTACAGGAAGGCCAGACGCGAATTATTTTTGATGGCGTTGG
AATT
